>Addgene plasmid #138081 | MYMH 551 | addgene full sequence | sequence record 274955 | Addgene NGS Result
TCGTGGGCAGGCGCAGCCTGTCCATCAGCTTGTCCAGCAGGGTTGTCCACGGGCCGAGCGAAGCGAGCCA
GCCGGTGGCCGCTCGCGGCCATCGTCCACATATCCACGGGCTGGCAAGGGAGCGCAGCGACCGCGCAGGG
CGAAGCCCGGAGAGCAAGCCCGTAGGGGGGGCGCGCCCAGCTGTCTAGGGCGGCGGATTTGTCCTACTCA
GGAGAGCGTTCACCGACAAACAACAGATAAAACGAAAGGCCCAGTCTTTCGACTGAGCCTTTCGTTTTAT
TTGATGCCTTTAATTAAAGCGGATAACAATTTCACACAGGAGAATTCTTGACAGCTAGCTCAGTCCTAGG
TATTGTGCTAGCTCTAGAGAAAGAGGAGAAATACTAGATGGTGAGCAAGGGCGAGGAGGATAACATGGCC
ATCATCAAGGAGTTCATGCGCTTCAAGGTGCACATGGAGGGCTCCGTGAACGGCCACGAGTTCGAGATCG
AGGGCGAGGGCGAGGGCCGCCCCTACGAGGGCACCCAGACCGCCAAGCTGAAGGTGACCAAGGGTGGCCC
CCTGCCCTTCGCCTGGGACATCCTGTCCCCTCAGTTCATGTACGGCTCCAAGGCCTACGTGAAGCACCCC
GCCGACATCCCCGACTACTTGAAGCTGTCCTTCCCCGAGGGCTTCAAGTGGGAGCGCGTGATGAACTTCG
AGGACGGCGGCGTGGTGACCGTGACCCAGGACTCCTCCTTGCAGGACGGCGAGTTCATCTACAAGGTGAA
GCTGCGCGGCACCAACTTCCCCTCCGACGGCCCCGTAATGCAGAAGAAGACCATGGGCTGGGAGGCCTCC
TCCGAGCGGATGTACCCCGAGGACGGCGCCCTGAAGGGCGAGATCAAGCAGAGGCTGAAGCTGAAGGACG
GCGGCCACTACGACGCTGAGGTCAAGACCACCTACAAGGCCAAGAAGCCCGTGCAGCTGCCCGGCGCCTA
CAACGTCAACATCAAGTTGGACATCACCTCCCACAACGAGGACTACACCATCGTGGAACAGTACGAACGC
GCCGAGGGCCGCCACTCCACCGGCGGCATGGACGAGCTGTACAAGGGATCCGCAGCAAACGACGAAAACT
ACGCTGCTGCTGTTTAACCTGCAGGGCCAGGCATCAAATAAAACGAAAGGCTCAGTCGAAAGACTGGGCC
TTTCGTTTTATCTGTTGTTTGTCGGTGAACGCTCTCTACTAGAGTCACACTGGCTCACCTTCGGGTGGGC
CTTTCTGCGTTTATATACTAGTAGCGGCCGCTGCAGCTTGGACTCCTGTTGATAGATCCAGTAATGACCT
CAGAACTCCATCTGGATTTGTTCAGAACGCTCGGTTGCCGCCGGGCGTTTTTTATTGGTGAGAATCCAGG
GGTCCCCAATAATTACGATTTAAATTGGCGAAAATGAGACGTTGATCGGCACGTAAGAGGTTCCAACTTT
CACCATAATGAAATAAGATCACTACCGGGCGTATTTTTTGAGTTATCGAGATTTTCAGGAGCTAAGGAAG
CTAAAATGGAGAAAAAAATCACTGGATATACCACCGTTGATATATCCCAATGGCATCGTAAAGAACATTT
TGAGGCATTTCAGTCAGTTGCTCAATGTACCTATAACCAGACCGTTCAGCTGGATATTACGGCCTTTTTA
AAGACCGTAAAGAAAAATAAGCACAAGTTTTATCCGGCCTTTATTCACATTCTTGCCCGCCTGATGAATG
CTCATCCGGAATTTCGTATGGCAATGAAAGACGGTGAGCTGGTGATATGGGATAGTGTTCACCCTTGTTA
CACCGTTTTCCATGAGCAAACTGAAACGTTTTCATCGCTCTGGAGTGAATACCACGACGATTTCCGGCAG
TTTCTACACATATATTCGCAAGATGTGGCGTGTTACGGTGAAAACCTGGCCTATTTCCCTAAAGGGTTTA
TTGAGAATATGTTTTTCGTCTCAGCCAATCCCTGGGTGAGTTTCACCAGTTTTGATTTAAACGTGGCCAA
TATGGACAACTTCTTCGCCCCCGTTTTCACCATGGGCAAATATTATACGCAAGGCGACAAGGTGCTGATG
CCGCTGGCGATTCAGGTTCATCATGCCGTTTGTGATGGCTTCCATGTCGGCAGAATGCTTAATGAATTAC
AACAGTACTGCGATGAGTGGCAGGGCGGGGCGTAATTTGACTTTTGTCCTTTTCCGCTGCATAACCCTGC
TTCGGGGTCATTATAGCGATTTTTTCGGTATATCCATCCTTTTTCGCACGATATACAGGATTTTGCCAAA
GGGTTCGTGTAGACTTTCCTTGGTGTATCCAACGGCGTCAGCCGGGCAGGATAGGTGAAGTAGGCCCACC
CGCGAGCGGGTGTTCCTTCTTCACTGTCCCTTATTCGCACCTGGCGGTGCTCAACGGGAATCCTGCTCTG
CGAGGCTGGCCGTAGGCCGGCCCTACCGGCGCGGCAGCGTTACCCGTGTCGGCGGCTCCAACGGCTCGCC
ATCGTCCAGAAAACACGGCTCATCGGGCATCGGCAGGCGCTGCTGCCCGCGCCGTTCCCATTCCTCCGTT
TCGGTCAAGGCTGGCAGGTCTGGTTCCATGCCCGGAATGCCGGGCTGGCTGGGCGGCTCCTCGCCGGGGC
CGGTCGGTAGTTGCTGCTCGCCCGGATACAGGGTCGGGATGCGGCGCAGGTCGCCATGCCCCAACAGCGA
TTCGTCCTGGTCGTCGTGATCAACCACCACGGCGGCACTGAACACCGACAGGCGCAACTGGTCGCGGGGC
TGGCCCCACGCCACGCGGTCATTGACCACGTAGGCCGACACGGTGCCGGGGCCGTTGAGCTTCACGACGG
AGATCCAGCGCTCGGCCACCAAGTCCTTGACTGCGTATTGGACCGTCCGCAAAGAACGTCCGATGAGCTT
GGAAAGTGTCTTCTGGCTGACCACCACGGCGTTCTGGTGGCCCATCTGCGCCACGAGGTGATGCAGCAGC
ATTGCCGCCGTGGGTTTCCTCGCAATAAGCCCGGCCCACGCCTCATGCGCTTTGCGTTCCGTTTGCACCC
AGTGACCGGGCTTGTTCTTGGCTTGAATGCCGATTTCTCTGGACTGCGTGGCCATGCTTATCTCCATGCG
GTAGGGGTGCCGCACGGTTGCGGCACCATGCGCAATCAGCTGCAACTTTTCGGCAGCGCGACAACAATTA
TGCGTTGCGTAAAAGTGGCAGTCAATTACAGATTTTCTTTAACCTACGCAATGAGCTATTGCGGGGGGTG
CCGCAATGAGCTGTTGCGTACCCCCCTTTTTTAAGTTGTTGATTTTTAAGTCTTTCGCATTTCGCCCTAT
ATCTAGTTCTTTGGTGCCCAAAGAAGGGCACCCCTGCGGGGTTCCCCCACGCCTTCGGCGCGGCTCCCCC
TCCGGCAAAAAGTGGCCCCTCCGGGGCTTGTTGATCGACTGCGCGGCCTTCGGCCTTGCCCAAGGTGGCG
CTGCCCCCTTGGAACCCCCGCACTCGCCGCCGTGAGGCTCGGGGGGCAGGCGGGCGGGCTTCGCCCTTCG
ACTGCCCCCACTCGCATAGGCTTGGGTCGTTCCAGGCGCGTCAAGGCCAAGCCGCTGCGCGGTCGCTGCG
CGAGCCTTGACCCGCCTTCCACTTGGTGTCCAACCGGCAAGCGAAGCGCGCAGGCCGCAGGCCGGAGGCT
TTTCCCCAGAGAAAATTAAAAAAATTGATGGGGCAAGGCCGCAGGCCGCGCAGTTGGAGCCGGTGGGTAT
GTGGTCGAAGGCTGGGTAGCCGGTGGGCAATCCCTGTGGTCAAGC
Features (pLannotate 1.2.2; 13 found; start..end, strand, type, name):
    197..283     -  terminator     rrnB T1 terminator: Escherichia coli rrnB; transcription terminator T1 from the E. coli rrnB gene
    328..353     +  promoter       J23119(SpeI) promoter (fragment): bacterial promoter (Registry of Standard Biological Parts BBa J23119) modified to end with an SpeI site
    388..1095    +  CDS            mCherry: mCherry is a basic (constitutively fluorescent) red fluorescent protein published in 2004, derived from Discosoma sp.. It is reported to be a very rapidly-maturing monomer with low acid sensitivity.
   1105..1125    +  CDS            ssrA tag (LVA) (fragment): C-terminal peptide that mediates degradation in bacteria through the ClpXP and ClpAP proteases (McGinness et al., 2006) mutant LVA variant that confers accelerated degradation under some conditions (Andersen et al., 1998)
   1155..1226    +  terminator     rrnB T1 terminator: transcription terminator T1 from the E. coli rrnB gene
   1242..1269    +  terminator     T7Te terminator: phage T7 early transcription terminator
   1276..1296    +  misc_feature   BioBrick suffix: universal suffix for all parts
   1301..1395    +  terminator     lambda t0 terminator: transcription terminator from phage lambda
   1443..1545    +  promoter       cat promoter: promoter of the E. coli cat gene encoding chloramphenicol acetyltransferase
   1546..2202    +  CDS            cat: CAT_ECOLX - Experimental evidence at protein level: Swiss-Prot protein existence level 1. This enzyme is an effector of chloramphenicol resistance in bacteria. From Escherichia coli. This protein is used as a marker in many commonly used cloning vectors, such as pACYC184.
   2354..2462    +  oriT           oriT: incP origin of transfer
   2473..3135    -  CDS            pBBR1 Rep: replication protein for the broad-host-range plasmid pBBR1 from Bordetella bronchiseptica
   3136..82      -  rep_origin     pBBR1 oriV (across the origin): replication origin of the broad-host-range plasmid pBBR1 from Bordetella bronchiseptica; requires the pBBR1 Rep protein for replication
