[The description below was written by a language model from this plasmid's Addgene catalogue record and pLannotate feature annotations shown in this document.]
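Description:
MYMH 551 is a bacterial expression plasmid of 3,825 nt built on pSEVA-331Bb, a BioBrick-compatible broad-host-range backbone. It replicates through the pBBR1 oriV together with its cognate pBBR1 Rep protein, a system derived from Bordetella bronchiseptica that functions in many Gram-negative species. An incP oriT allows the plasmid to be mobilised by conjugation when transfer functions are supplied in trans. Selection is by chloramphenicol, conferred by the cat gene under its own promoter. The catalogue lists it as high copy in an E. coli cloning strain.

The payload is a synthetic reporter cassette recorded as J23104-mCherry-AAV. A constitutive Anderson-family promoter drives the monomeric red fluorescent protein mCherry. The automated annotation matched this promoter only as a fragment of the related J23119 part, whereas the catalogue names it J23104. At its C-terminus, mCherry is fused to an ssrA-type degradation tag that directs the protein to the ClpXP and ClpAP proteases. The annotation software labelled the tag as a partial match to the LVA variant, but the insert name identifies it as the AAV variant, and the depositor notes that it gives intermediate degradation. The cassette is followed by rrnB T1 and T7Te terminators and the BioBrick suffix. A lambda t0 terminator downstream and a reverse-oriented rrnB T1 terminator upstream insulate it from the rest of the plasmid.

The construct belongs to a series of degradation-tag variants from a synthetic biology toolkit for controlling gene expression in Acetobacteraceae. In that series, red fluorescence serves as a readout of how strongly each tag lowers steady-state protein levels.
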