Addgene plasmid #138081: MYMH 551
Purpose: Degradation tag variant at C-terminal of mCherry
Depositing lab: Meng How Tan. Depositing organization: Nanyang Technological University (NTU). Publication: An Expanded Synthetic Biology Toolkit for Gene Expression Control in Acetobacteraceae. Teh MY, Ooi KH, Danny Teo SX, Bin Mansoor ME, Shaun Lim WZ, Tan MH. ACS Synth Biol. 2019 Apr 19;8(4):708-723. doi: 10.1021/acssynbio.8b00168. Epub 2019 Mar 22. PubMed 30865830.
Backbone
  Vector backbone: pSEVA-331Bb
  Vector type: Bacterial Expression
Growth in bacteria
  Bacterial resistance: Chloramphenicol, 25 μg/mL
  Growth temperature: 37°C
  Growth strain: DH5alpha
  Copy number: High Copy
Gene/Insert
  Gene/Insert name: J23104-mCherry-AAV- pSEVA-331Bb
  Species: Synthetic
  Cloning method: Restriction Enzyme; 5′ cloning site Unknown (unknown if destroyed)
Terms and licenses: Academic/Nonprofit Terms; Industry Terms: Not Available to Industry
Depositor comments: Intermediate degradation
How to cite: MYMH 551 was a gift from Meng How Tan (Addgene plasmid # 138081 ; http://n2t.net/addgene:138081 ; RRID:Addgene_138081)
